Addgene plasmid #138252: pcDNA3-CBX1wt-PA-mCherry
Purpose: Wild-type CBX1 chromodomain (residues 20-73) tagged with photoactivatable mCherry (PAmCherry).
Depositing lab: Jin Zhang. Depositing organization: University of California, San Diego (UCSD). Publication: Deciphering and engineering chromodomain-methyllysine peptide recognition. Hard R, Li N, He W, Ross B, Mo GCH, Peng Q, Stein RSL, Komives E, Wang Y, Zhang J, Wang W. Sci Adv. 2018 Nov 7;4(11):eaau1447. doi: 10.1126/sciadv.aau1447. eCollection 2018 Nov. PubMed 30417094.
Backbone
  Vector backbone: pcDNA3
  Backbone size w/o insert (bp): 5517
  Total vector size (bp): 6405
  Vector type: Mammalian Expression
  Selectable markers: Neomycin (select with G418)
Growth in bacteria
  Bacterial resistance: Ampicillin, 100 μg/mL
  Growth temperature: 37°C
  Growth strain: DH5alpha
  Copy number: High Copy
Gene/Insert
  Gene/Insert name: CBX1-PAmCherry
  Species: Synthetic
  Insert size (bp): 888
  Promoter: CMV
  Tag / fusion protein: PAmCherry (C terminal on insert); 6xHIS - T7 tag (gene 10 leader) - Xpress (TM) tag (N terminal on backbone)
  Cloning method: Restriction Enzyme; 5′ cloning site BamHI (not destroyed); 3′ cloning site EcoRI (not destroyed)
  Sequencing primers: 5′ CMV forward; 3′ BGH reverse
Terms and licenses: Academic/Nonprofit Terms; Industry Terms: Not Available to Industry
How to cite: pcDNA3-CBX1wt-PA-mCherry was a gift from Jin Zhang (Addgene plasmid # 138252 ; http://n2t.net/addgene:138252 ; RRID:Addgene_138252)
