[The description below was written by a language model from this plasmid's Addgene catalogue record and pLannotate feature annotations shown in this document.]
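Description:
pcDNA3-CBX1wt-PA-mCherry is a mammalian expression plasmid of about 6.4 kb built on the pcDNA3 backbone. It is maintained in E. coli at high copy through a ColE1/pUC-type origin with ampicillin resistance (AmpR), and it also carries an f1 origin. For selection in mammalian cells, an SV40 early promoter drives the neomycin phosphotransferase gene, terminated by the SV40 poly(A) signal, which allows G418 selection of stable transfectants. The depositor's sequence and the repository's sequencing result give essentially identical annotations and differ by a single nucleotide in length.

The payload is an 888 bp synthetic fusion cloned between BamHI and EcoRI sites, both retained. It encodes the wild-type chromodomain of human CBX1 (residues 20-73), the module that recognises histone H3 tails methylated at lysine 9, joined at its C terminus to PAmCherry, a monomeric red fluorescent protein that remains dark until photoactivated. Upstream, the backbone contributes an in-frame N-terminal leader consisting of a 6xHis tag, the T7 gene 10 leader tag and the Xpress epitope with its enterokinase site, useful for detection or purification. Transcription is driven by the CMV immediate early enhancer and promoter and terminated by the bGH poly(A) signal. T7 and SP6 promoters flank the insert and could support in vitro transcription. A few short annotated fragments, such as an HIV-1 LTR piece and partial ble and lacI sequences, appear to be backbone remnants or homology matches rather than functional parts.

The construct serves to express a photoactivatable chromodomain probe in mammalian cells. It comes from work on deciphering and engineering chromodomain recognition of methyllysine peptides, where it represents the wild-type CBX1 version.
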