Features (pLannotate 1.2.2; 25 found; start..end, strand, type, name):
     36..80      -  misc_feature   bom (fragment): basis of mobility region from pBR322
    235..614     +  enhancer       CMV enhancer: human cytomegalovirus immediate early enhancer
    615..818     +  promoter       CMV promoter: human cytomegalovirus (CMV) immediate early promoter
    814..847     +  LTR            5' LTR (truncated) (fragment): truncated 5' long terminal repeat (LTR) from HIV-1
    863..881     +  promoter       T7 promoter: promoter for bacteriophage T7 RNA polymerase
    922..942     +  CDS            capTEV™ (fragment): composite tag for in vivo biotinylation, TEV protease cleavage, and 6xHis tagging
    943..975     +  CDS            T7 tag (gene 10 leader): leader peptide from bacteriophage T7 gene 10 promotes efficient translation in E. coli
    979..1002    +  CDS            Xpress™ tag: Xpress™ epitope tag, including an enterokinase recognition and cleavage site
   1012..1170    +  CDS            CBX1 (fragment): CBX1_HUMAN - Also known as CBX. Experimental evidence at protein level: Swiss-Prot protein existence level 1. Component of heterochromatin. Recognizes and binds histone H3 tails methylated at 'Lys-9', leading to epigenetic repression. Interaction with lamin B receptor (LBR) can contribute to the association of the heterochromatin with the inner nuclear membrane. From Homo sapiens (Human).
   1186..1896    +  CDS            PAmCherry: photoactivatable monomeric derivative of DsRed fluorescent protein mammalian codon-optimized
   1957..1975    -  promoter       SP6 promoter: promoter for bacteriophage SP6 RNA polymerase
   2001..2225    +  polyA_signal   bGH poly(A) signal: bovine growth hormone polyadenylation signal
   2229..2250    +  promoter       SV40 promoter (fragment): SV40 enhancer and early promoter
   2271..2699    +  rep_origin     f1 ori (sequence partly withheld): f1 bacteriophage origin of replication; arrow indicates direction of (+) strand synthesis
   2713..3043    +  promoter       SV40 promoter: SV40 enhancer and early promoter
   3110..3901    +  CDS            neo: KKA2_KLEPN - Also known as kan, nptII. Experimental evidence at protein level: Swiss-Prot protein existence level 1. Resistance to kanamycin, neomycin, paromomycin, ribostamycin, butirosin and gentamicin B. From Klebsiella pneumoniae.
   3925..4083    +  CDS            ble (fragment): BLE_KLEPN - Experimental evidence at protein level: Swiss-Prot protein existence level 1. Binding protein with a strong affinity to the bleomycin family of antibiotics. Binds to CL990; an antimitotic-antibiotic compound. From Klebsiella pneumoniae.
   4078..4199    +  polyA_signal   SV40 poly(A) signal: SV40 polyadenylation signal
   4272..4288    -  protein_bind   lac operator: The lac repressor binds to the lac operator to inhibit transcription in E. coli. This inhibition can be relieved by adding lactose or isopropyl-β-D-thiogalactopyranoside (IPTG). lac repressor encoded by lacI
   4296..4326    -  promoter       lac promoter: promoter for the E. coli lac operon
   4341..4362    -  protein_bind   CAP binding site: CAP binding activates transcription in the presence of cAMP. E. coli catabolite activator protein
   4375..4467    -  CDS            lacI (fragment): lac repressor; lacI; The lac repressor binds to the lac operator to inhibit transcription in E. coli. This inhibition can be relieved by adding lactose or isopropyl-β-D-thiogalactopyranoside (IPTG).
   4650..5238    -  rep_origin     ori: high-copy-number ColE1/pMB1/pBR322/pUC origin of replication
   5409..6269    -  CDS            AmpR: β-lactamase; bla; confers resistance to ampicillin, carbenicillin, and related antibiotics
   6270..6374    -  promoter       AmpR promoter: bla
>Addgene plasmid #138252 | pcDNA3-CBX1wt-PA-mCherry | depositor full sequence | sequence record 266799 | pcDNA3-CBX1wt-PA-mCherry sequence 6405 bps
GACGGATCGGGAGATCTCCCGATCCCCTATGGTCGACTCTCAGTACAATCTGCTCTGATGCCGCATAGTT
AAGCCAGTATCTGCTCCCTGCTTGTGTGTTGGAGGTCGCTGAGTAGTGCGCGAGCAAAATTTAAGCTACA
ACAAGGCAAGGCTTGACCGACAATTGCATGAAGAATCTGCTTAGGGTTAGGCGTTTTGCGCTGCTTCGCG
ATGTACGGGCCAGATATACGCGTTGACATTGATTATTGACTAGTTATTAATAGTAATCAATTACGGGGTC
ATTAGTTCATAGCCCATATATGGAGTTCCGCGTTACATAACTTACGGTAAATGGCCCGCCTGGCTGACCG
CCCAACGACCCCCGCCCATTGACGTCAATAATGACGTATGTTCCCATAGTAACGCCAATAGGGACTTTCC
ATTGACGTCAATGGGTGGACTATTTACGGTAAACTGCCCACTTGGCAGTACATCAAGTGTATCATATGCC
AAGTACGCCCCCTATTGACGTCAATGACGGTAAATGGCCCGCCTGGCATTATGCCCAGTACATGACCTTA
TGGGACTTTCCTACTTGGCAGTACATCTACGTATTAGTCATCGCTATTACCATGGTGATGCGGTTTTGGC
AGTACATCAATGGGCGTGGATAGCGGTTTGACTCACGGGGATTTCCAAGTCTCCACCCCATTGACGTCAA
TGGGAGTTTGTTTTGGCACCAAAATCAACGGGACTTTCCAAAATGTCGTAACAACTCCGCCCCATTGACG
CAAATGGGCGGTAGGCGTGTACGGTGGGAGGTCTATATAAGCAGAGCTCTCTGGCTAACTAGAGAACCCA
CTGCTTACTGGCTTATCGAAATTAATACGACTCACTATAGGGAGACCCAAGCTTGCGGCCGCCACCATGG
TGCGGGGTTCTCATCATCATCATCATCATGGTATGGCTAGCATGACTGGTGGACAGCAAATGGGTCGGGA
TCTGTACGACGATGACGATAAGGATCCGGAATATGTGGTGGAAAAAGTTCTCGACCGTCGAGTGGTAAAG
GGCAAAGTGGAGTACCTCCTAAAGTGGAAGGGATTCTCAGATGAGGACAACACATGGGAGCCAGAAGAGA
ACCTGGATTGCCCCGACCTCATTGCTGAGTTTCTGCAGTCACAGAAAACAGGAGGTAGTGGTACCATGGT
GAGCAAGGGCGAGGAGGATAACATGGCCATCATTAAGGAGTTCATGCGCTTCAAGGTGCACATGGAGGGG
TCCGTGAACGGCCACGTGTTCGAGATCGAGGGCGAGGGCGAGGGCCGCCCCTACGAGGGCACCCAGACCG
CCAAGCTGAAGGTGACCAAGGGTGGCCCCCTGCCCTTCACCTGGGACATCCTGTCCCCTCAATTCATGTA
CGGCTCCAATGCCTACGTGAAGCACCCCGCCGACATCCCCGACTACTTTAAGCTGTCCTTCCCCGAGGGC
TTCAAGTGGGAGCGCGTGATGAAATTCGAGGACGGCGGCGTGGTGACCGTGACCCAGGACTCCTCCCTGC
AGGACGGTGAGTTCATCTACAAGGTGAAGCTGCGCGGCACCAACTTCCCCTCCGACGGCCCCGTAATGCA
GAAGAAGACCATGGGCTGGGAGGCCCTCTCCGAGCGGATGTACCCCGAGGACGGCGCCCTGAAGGGCGAG
GTCAAGCCGAGAGTGAAGCTGAAGGACGGCGGCCACTACGACGCTGAGGTCAAGACCACCTACAAGGCCA
AGAAGCCCGTGCAGCTGCCCGGCGCCTACAACGTCAACCGCAAGTTGGACATCACCTCACACAACGAGGA
CTACACCATCGTGGAACAGTACGAACGTGCCGAGGGCCGCCACTCCACCGGCGGCATGGACGAGCTGTAC
AAGTAAGAATTCTGCAGATATCCATCACACTGGCGGCCGCTCGAGCATGCATCTAGAGGGCCCTATTCTA
TAGTGTCACCTAAATGCTAGAGCTCGCTGATCAGCCTCGACTGTGCCTTCTAGTTGCCAGCCATCTGTTG
TTTGCCCCTCCCCCGTGCCTTCCTTGACCCTGGAAGGTGCCACTCCCACTGTCCTTTCCTAATAAAATGA
GGAAATTGCATCGCATTGTCTGAGTAGGTGTCATTCTATTCTGGGGGGTGGGGTGGGGCAGGACAGCAAG
GGGGAGGATTGGGAAGACAATAGCAGGCATGCTGGGGATGCGGTGGGCTCTATGGCTTCTGAGGCGGAAA
GAACCAGCTGGGGCTCTAGGGGGTATCCCC
[124 nt withheld, positions 2271-2394]
C
[32 nt withheld, positions 2396-2427]
CA
[57 nt withheld, positions 2430-2486]
A
[49 nt withheld, positions 2488-2536]
CCTTTGACGTTGGAGTCCACGTTCTTT
[37 nt withheld, positions 2564-2600]
ACCCTATCTCGGTCTATTCTTTTGATTTATAAGGGATTTTGGGGATTTCGGCCTATTGGTTAAAAAATGA
GCTGATTTAACAAAAATTTAACGCGAATTAATTCTGTGGAATGTGTGTCAGTTAGGGTGTGGAAAGTCCC
CAGGCTCCCCAGGCAGGCAGAAGTATGCAAAGCATGCATCTCAATTAGTCAGCAACCAGGTGTGGAAAGT
CCCCAGGCTCCCCAGCAGGCAGAAGTATGCAAAGCATGCATCTCAATTAGTCAGCAACCATAGTCCCGCC
CCTAACTCCGCCCATCCCGCCCCTAACTCCGCCCAGTTCCGCCCATTCTCCGCCCCATGGCTGACTAATT
TTTTTTATTTATGCAGAGGCCGAGGCCGCCTCTGCCTCTGAGCTATTCCAGAAGTAGTGAGGAGGCTTTT
TTGGAGGCCTAGGCTTTTGCAAAAAGCTCCCGGGAGCTTGTATATCCATTTTCGGATCTGATCAAGAGAC
AGGATGAGGATCGTTTCGCATGATTGAACAAGATGGATTGCACGCAGGTTCTCCGGCCGCTTGGGTGGAG
AGGCTATTCGGCTATGACTGGGCACAACAGACAATCGGCTGCTCTGATGCCGCCGTGTTCCGGCTGTCAG
CGCAGGGGCGCCCGGTTCTTTTTGTCAAGACCGACCTGTCCGGTGCCCTGAATGAACTGCAGGACGAGGC
AGCGCGGCTATCGTGGCTGGCCACGACGGGCGTTCCTTGCGCAGCTGTGCTCGACGTTGTCACTGAAGCG
GGAAGGGACTGGCTGCTATTGGGCGAAGTGCCGGGGCAGGATCTCCTGTCATCTCACCTTGCTCCTGCCG
AGAAAGTATCCATCATGGCTGATGCAATGCGGCGGCTGCATACGCTTGATCCGGCTACCTGCCCATTCGA
CCACCAAGCGAAACATCGCATCGAGCGAGCACGTACTCGGATGGAAGCCGGTCTTGTCGATCAGGATGAT
CTGGACGAAGAGCATCAGGGGCTCGCGCCAGCCGAACTGTTCGCCAGGCTCAAGGCGCGCATGCCCGACG
GCGAGGATCTCGTCGTGACCCATGGCGATGCCTGCTTGCCGAATATCATGGTGGAAAATGGCCGCTTTTC
TGGATTCATCGACTGTGGCCGGCTGGGTGTGGCGGACCGCTATCAGGACATAGCGTTGGCTACCCGTGAT
ATTGCTGAAGAGCTTGGCGGCGAATGGGCTGACCGCTTCCTCGTGCTTTACGGTATCGCCGCTCCCGATT
CGCAGCGCATCGCCTTCTATCGCCTTCTTGACGAGTTCTTCTGAGCGGGACTCTGGGGTTCGAAATGACC
GACCAAGCGACGCCCAACCTGCCATCACGAGATTTCGATTCCACCGCCGCCTTCTATGAAAGGTTGGGCT
TCGGAATCGTTTTCCGGGACGCCGGCTGGATGATCCTCCAGCGCGGGGATCTCATGCTGGAGTTCTTCGC
CCACCCCAACTTGTTTATTGCAGCTTATAATGGTTACAAATAAAGCAATAGCATCACAAATTTCACAAAT
AAAGCATTTTTTTCACTGCATTCTAGTTGTGGTTTGTCCAAACTCATCAATGTATCTTATCATGTCTGTA
TACCGTCGACCTCTAGCTAGAGCTTGGCGTAATCATGGTCATAGCTGTTTCCTGTGTGAAATTGTTATCC
GCTCACAATTCCACACAACATACGAGCCGGAAGCATAAAGTGTAAAGCCTGGGGTGCCTAATGAGTGAGC
TAACTCACATTAATTGCGTTGCGCTCACTGCCCGCTTTCCAGTCGGGAAACCTGTCGTGCCAGCTGCATT
AATGAATCGGCCAACGCGCGGGGAGAGGCGGTTTGCGTATTGGGCGCTCTTCCGCTTCCTCGCTCACTGA
CTCGCTGCGCTCGGTCGTTCGGCTGCGGCGAGCGGTATCAGCTCACTCAAAGGCGGTAATACGGTTATCC
ACAGAATCAGGGGATAACGCAGGAAAGAACATGTGAGCAAAAGGCCAGCAAAAGGCCAGGAACCGTAAAA
AGGCCGCGTTGCTGGCGTTTTTCCATAGGCTCCGCCCCCCTGACGAGCATCACAAAAATCGACGCTCAAG
TCAGAGGTGGCGAAACCCGACAGGACTATAAAGATACCAGGCGTTTCCCCCTGGAAGCTCCCTCGTGCGC
TCTCCTGTTCCGACCCTGCCGCTTACCGGATACCTGTCCGCCTTTCTCCCTTCGGGAAGCGTGGCGCTTT
CTCAATGCTCACGCTGTAGGTATCTCAGTTCGGTGTAGGTCGTTCGCTCCAAGCTGGGCTGTGTGCACGA
ACCCCCCGTTCAGCCCGACCGCTGCGCCTTATCCGGTAACTATCGTCTTGAGTCCAACCCGGTAAGACAC
GACTTATCGCCACTGGCAGCAGCCACTGGTAACAGGATTAGCAGAGCGAGGTATGTAGGCGGTGCTACAG
AGTTCTTGAAGTGGTGGCCTAACTACGGCTACACTAGAAGGACAGTATTTGGTATCTGCGCTCTGCTGAA
GCCAGTTACCTTCGGAAAAAGAGTTGGTAGCTCTTGATCCGGCAAACAAACCACCGCTGGTAGCGGTGGT
TTTTTTGTTTGCAAGCAGCAGATTACGCGCAGAAAAAAAGGATCTCAAGAAGATCCTTTGATCTTTTCTA
CGGGGTCTGACGCTCAGTGGAACGAAAACTCACGTTAAGGGATTTTGGTCATGAGATTATCAAAAAGGAT
CTTCACCTAGATCCTTTTAAATTAAAAATGAAGTTTTAAATCAATCTAAAGTATATATGAGTAAACTTGG
TCTGACAGTTACCAATGCTTAATCAGTGAGGCACCTATCTCAGCGATCTGTCTATTTCGTTCATCCATAG
TTGCCTGACTCCCCGTCGTGTAGATAACTACGATACGGGAGGGCTTACCATCTGGCCCCAGTGCTGCAAT
GATACCGCGAGACCCACGCTCACCGGCTCCAGATTTATCAGCAATAAACCAGCCAGCCGGAAGGGCCGAG
CGCAGAAGTGGTCCTGCAACTTTATCCGCCTCCATCCAGTCTATTAATTGTTGCCGGGAAGCTAGAGTAA
GTAGTTCGCCAGTTAATAGTTTGCGCAACGTTGTTGCCATTGCTACAGGCATCGTGGTGTCACGCTCGTC
GTTTGGTATGGCTTCATTCAGCTCCGGTTCCCAACGATCAAGGCGAGTTACATGATCCCCCATGTTGTGC
AAAAAAGCGGTTAGCTCCTTCGGTCCTCCGATCGTTGTCAGAAGTAAGTTGGCCGCAGTGTTATCACTCA
TGGTTATGGCAGCACTGCATAATTCTCTTACTGTCATGCCATCCGTAAGATGCTTTTCTGTGACTGGTGA
GTACTCAACCAAGTCATTCTGAGAATAGTGTATGCGGCGACCGAGTTGCTCTTGCCCGGCGTCAATACGG
GATAATACCGCGCCACATAGCAGAACTTTAAAAGTGCTCATCATTGGAAAACGTTCTTCGGGGCGAAAAC
TCTCAAGGATCTTACCGCTGTTGAGATCCAGTTCGATGTAACCCACTCGTGCACCCAACTGATCTTCAGC
ATCTTTTACTTTCACCAGCGTTTCTGGGTGAGCAAAAACAGGAAGGCAAAATGCCGCAAAAAAGGGAATA
AGGGCGACACGGAAATGTTGAATACTCATACTCTTCCTTTTTCAATATTATTGAAGCATTTATCAGGGTT
ATTGTCTCATGAGCGGATACATATTTGAATGTATTTAGAAAAATAAACAAATAGGGGTTCCGCGCACATT
TCCCCGAAAAGTGCCACCTGACGTC
