Features (pLannotate 1.2.2; 25 found; start..end, strand, type, name):
     28..80      -  misc_feature   bom (fragment): basis of mobility region from pBR322
    235..614     +  enhancer       CMV enhancer: human cytomegalovirus immediate early enhancer
    615..818     +  promoter       CMV promoter: human cytomegalovirus (CMV) immediate early promoter
    814..847     +  LTR            5' LTR (truncated) (fragment): truncated 5' long terminal repeat (LTR) from HIV-1
    863..881     +  promoter       T7 promoter: promoter for bacteriophage T7 RNA polymerase
    922..942     +  CDS            capTEV™ (fragment): composite tag for in vivo biotinylation, TEV protease cleavage, and 6xHis tagging
    943..975     +  CDS            T7 tag (gene 10 leader): leader peptide from bacteriophage T7 gene 10 promotes efficient translation in E. coli
    979..1002    +  CDS            Xpress™ tag: Xpress™ epitope tag, including an enterokinase recognition and cleavage site
   1012..1170    +  CDS            CBX1 (fragment): CBX1_HUMAN - Also known as CBX. Experimental evidence at protein level: Swiss-Prot protein existence level 1. Component of heterochromatin. Recognizes and binds histone H3 tails methylated at 'Lys-9', leading to epigenetic repression. Interaction with lamin B receptor (LBR) can contribute to the association of the heterochromatin with the inner nuclear membrane. From Homo sapiens (Human).
   1186..1896    +  CDS            PAmCherry: photoactivatable monomeric derivative of DsRed fluorescent protein mammalian codon-optimized
   1957..1975    -  promoter       SP6 promoter: promoter for bacteriophage SP6 RNA polymerase
   2001..2225    +  polyA_signal   bGH poly(A) signal: bovine growth hormone polyadenylation signal
   2229..2250    +  promoter       SV40 promoter (fragment): SV40 enhancer and early promoter
   2271..2699    +  rep_origin     f1 ori (sequence partly withheld): f1 bacteriophage origin of replication; arrow indicates direction of (+) strand synthesis
   2713..3042    +  promoter       SV40 promoter: SV40 enhancer and early promoter
   3109..3900    +  CDS            neo: KKA2_KLEPN - Also known as kan, nptII. Experimental evidence at protein level: Swiss-Prot protein existence level 1. Resistance to kanamycin, neomycin, paromomycin, ribostamycin, butirosin and gentamicin B. From Klebsiella pneumoniae.
   3924..4082    +  CDS            ble (fragment): BLE_KLEPN - Experimental evidence at protein level: Swiss-Prot protein existence level 1. Binding protein with a strong affinity to the bleomycin family of antibiotics. Binds to CL990; an antimitotic-antibiotic compound. From Klebsiella pneumoniae.
   4077..4198    +  polyA_signal   SV40 poly(A) signal: SV40 polyadenylation signal
   4271..4287    -  protein_bind   lac operator: The lac repressor binds to the lac operator to inhibit transcription in E. coli. This inhibition can be relieved by adding lactose or isopropyl-β-D-thiogalactopyranoside (IPTG). lac repressor encoded by lacI
   4295..4325    -  promoter       lac promoter: promoter for the E. coli lac operon
   4340..4361    -  protein_bind   CAP binding site: CAP binding activates transcription in the presence of cAMP. E. coli catabolite activator protein
   4374..4466    -  CDS            lacI (fragment): lac repressor; lacI; The lac repressor binds to the lac operator to inhibit transcription in E. coli. This inhibition can be relieved by adding lactose or isopropyl-β-D-thiogalactopyranoside (IPTG).
   4649..5237    -  rep_origin     ori: high-copy-number ColE1/pMB1/pBR322/pUC origin of replication
   5408..6268    -  CDS            AmpR: β-lactamase; bla; confers resistance to ampicillin, carbenicillin, and related antibiotics
   6269..6373    -  promoter       AmpR promoter: bla
>Addgene plasmid #138252 | pcDNA3-CBX1wt-PA-mCherry | addgene full sequence | sequence record 307436 | Addgene NGS Result
GACGGATCGGGAGATCTCCCGATCCCCTATGGTGCACTCTCAGTACAATCTGCTCTGATGCCGCATAGTT
AAGCCAGTATCTGCTCCCTGCTTGTGTGTTGGAGGTCGCTGAGTAGTGCGCGAGCAAAATTTAAGCTACA
ACAAGGCAAGGCTTGACCGACAATTGCATGAAGAATCTGCTTAGGGTTAGGCGTTTTGCGCTGCTTCGCG
ATGTACGGGCCAGATATACGCGTTGACATTGATTATTGACTAGTTATTAATAGTAATCAATTACGGGGTC
ATTAGTTCATAGCCCATATATGGAGTTCCGCGTTACATAACTTACGGTAAATGGCCCGCCTGGCTGACCG
CCCAACGACCCCCGCCCATTGACGTCAATAATGACGTATGTTCCCATAGTAACGCCAATAGGGACTTTCC
ATTGACGTCAATGGGTGGAGTATTTACGGTAAACTGCCCACTTGGCAGTACATCAAGTGTATCATATGCC
AAGTACGCCCCCTATTGACGTCAATGACGGTAAATGGCCCGCCTGGCATTATGCCCAGTACATGACCTTA
TGGGACTTTCCTACTTGGCAGTACATCTACGTATTAGTCATCGCTATTACCATGGTGATGCGGTTTTGGC
AGTACATCAATGGGCGTGGATAGCGGTTTGACTCACGGGGATTTCCAAGTCTCCACCCCATTGACGTCAA
TGGGAGTTTGTTTTGGCACCAAAATCAACGGGACTTTCCAAAATGTCGTAACAACTCCGCCCCATTGACG
CAAATGGGCGGTAGGCGTGTACGGTGGGAGGTCTATATAAGCAGAGCTCTCTGGCTAACTAGAGAACCCA
CTGCTTACTGGCTTATCGAAATTAATACGACTCACTATAGGGAGACCCAAGCTTGCGGCCGCCACCATGG
TGCGGGGTTCTCATCATCATCATCATCATGGTATGGCTAGCATGACTGGTGGACAGCAAATGGGTCGGGA
TCTGTACGACGATGACGATAAGGATCCGGAATATGTGGTGGAAAAAGTTCTCGACCGTCGAGTGGTAAAG
GGCAAAGTGGAGTACCTCCTAAAGTGGAAGGGATTCTCAGATGAGGACAACACATGGGAGCCAGAAGAGA
ACCTGGATTGCCCCGACCTCATTGCTGAGTTTCTGCAGTCACAGAAAACAGGAGGTAGTGGTACCATGGT
GAGCAAGGGCGAGGAGGATAACATGGCCATCATTAAGGAGTTCATGCGCTTCAAGGTGCACATGGAGGGG
TCCGTGAACGGCCACGTGTTCGAGATCGAGGGCGAGGGCGAGGGCCGCCCCTACGAGGGCACCCAGACCG
CCAAGCTGAAGGTGACCAAGGGTGGCCCCCTGCCCTTCACCTGGGACATCCTGTCCCCTCAATTCATGTA
CGGCTCCAATGCCTACGTGAAGCACCCCGCCGACATCCCCGACTACTTTAAGCTGTCCTTCCCCGAGGGC
TTCAAGTGGGAGCGCGTGATGAAATTCGAGGACGGCGGCGTGGTGACCGTGACCCAGGACTCCTCCCTGC
AGGACGGTGAGTTCATCTACAAGGTGAAGCTGCGCGGCACCAACTTCCCCTCCGACGGCCCCGTAATGCA
GAAGAAGACCATGGGCTGGGAGGCCCTCTCCGAGCGGATGTACCCCGAGGACGGCGCCCTGAAGGGCGAG
GTCAAGCCGAGAGTGAAGCTGAAGGACGGCGGCCACTACGACGCTGAGGTCAAGACCACCTACAAGGCCA
AGAAGCCCGTGCAGCTGCCCGGCGCCTACAACGTCAACCGCAAGTTGGACATCACCTCACACAACGAGGA
CTACACCATCGTGGAACAGTACGAACGTGCCGAGGGCCGCCACTCCACCGGCGGCATGGACGAGCTGTAC
AAGTAAGAATTCTGCAGATATCCATCACACTGGCGGCCGCTCGAGCATGCATCTAGAGGGCCCTATTCTA
TAGTGTCACCTAAATGCTAGAGCTCGCTGATCAGCCTCGACTGTGCCTTCTAGTTGCCAGCCATCTGTTG
TTTGCCCCTCCCCCGTGCCTTCCTTGACCCTGGAAGGTGCCACTCCCACTGTCCTTTCCTAATAAAATGA
GGAAATTGCATCGCATTGTCTGAGTAGGTGTCATTCTATTCTGGGGGGTGGGGTGGGGCAGGACAGCAAG
GGGGAGGATTGGGAAGACAATAGCAGGCATGCTGGGGATGCGGTGGGCTCTATGGCTTCTGAGGCGGAAA
GAACCAGCTGGGGCTCTAGGGGGTATCCCC
[124 nt withheld, positions 2271-2394]
C
[91 nt withheld, positions 2396-2486]
A
[49 nt withheld, positions 2488-2536]
CCTTTGACGTTGGAGTCCACGTTCTTT
[37 nt withheld, positions 2564-2600]
ACCCTATCTCGGTCTATTCTTTTGATTTATAAGGGATTTTGCCGATTTCGGCCTATTGGTTAAAAAATGA
GCTGATTTAACAAAAATTTAACGCGAATTAATTCTGTGGAATGTGTGTCAGTTAGGGTGTGGAAAGTCCC
CAGGCTCCCCAGCAGGCAGAAGTATGCAAAGCATGCATCTCAATTAGTCAGCAACCAGGTGTGGAAAGTC
CCCAGGCTCCCCAGCAGGCAGAAGTATGCAAAGCATGCATCTCAATTAGTCAGCAACCATAGTCCCGCCC
CTAACTCCGCCCATCCCGCCCCTAACTCCGCCCAGTTCCGCCCATTCTCCGCCCCATGGCTGACTAATTT
TTTTTATTTATGCAGAGGCCGAGGCCGCCTCTGCCTCTGAGCTATTCCAGAAGTAGTGAGGAGGCTTTTT
TGGAGGCCTAGGCTTTTGCAAAAAGCTCCCGGGAGCTTGTATATCCATTTTCGGATCTGATCAAGAGACA
GGATGAGGATCGTTTCGCATGATTGAACAAGATGGATTGCACGCAGGTTCTCCGGCCGCTTGGGTGGAGA
GGCTATTCGGCTATGACTGGGCACAACAGACAATCGGCTGCTCTGATGCCGCCGTGTTCCGGCTGTCAGC
GCAGGGGCGCCCGGTTCTTTTTGTCAAGACCGACCTGTCCGGTGCCCTGAATGAACTGCAGGACGAGGCA
GCGCGGCTATCGTGGCTGGCCACGACGGGCGTTCCTTGCGCAGCTGTGCTCGACGTTGTCACTGAAGCGG
GAAGGGACTGGCTGCTATTGGGCGAAGTGCCGGGGCAGGATCTCCTGTCATCTCACCTTGCTCCTGCCGA
GAAAGTATCCATCATGGCTGATGCAATGCGGCGGCTGCATACGCTTGATCCGGCTACCTGCCCATTCGAC
CACCAAGCGAAACATCGCATCGAGCGAGCACGTACTCGGATGGAAGCCGGTCTTGTCGATCAGGATGATC
TGGACGAAGAGCATCAGGGGCTCGCGCCAGCCGAACTGTTCGCCAGGCTCAAGGCGCGCATGCCCGACGG
CGAGGATCTCGTCGTGACCCATGGCGATGCCTGCTTGCCGAATATCATGGTGGAAAATGGCCGCTTTTCT
GGATTCATCGACTGTGGCCGGCTGGGTGTGGCGGACCGCTATCAGGACATAGCGTTGGCTACCCGTGATA
TTGCTGAAGAGCTTGGCGGCGAATGGGCTGACCGCTTCCTCGTGCTTTACGGTATCGCCGCTCCCGATTC
GCAGCGCATCGCCTTCTATCGCCTTCTTGACGAGTTCTTCTGAGCGGGACTCTGGGGTTCGAAATGACCG
ACCAAGCGACGCCCAACCTGCCATCACGAGATTTCGATTCCACCGCCGCCTTCTATGAAAGGTTGGGCTT
CGGAATCGTTTTCCGGGACGCCGGCTGGATGATCCTCCAGCGCGGGGATCTCATGCTGGAGTTCTTCGCC
CACCCCAACTTGTTTATTGCAGCTTATAATGGTTACAAATAAAGCAATAGCATCACAAATTTCACAAATA
AAGCATTTTTTTCACTGCATTCTAGTTGTGGTTTGTCCAAACTCATCAATGTATCTTATCATGTCTGTAT
ACCGTCGACCTCTAGCTAGAGCTTGGCGTAATCATGGTCATAGCTGTTTCCTGTGTGAAATTGTTATCCG
CTCACAATTCCACACAACATACGAGCCGGAAGCATAAAGTGTAAAGCCTGGGGTGCCTAATGAGTGAGCT
AACTCACATTAATTGCGTTGCGCTCACTGCCCGCTTTCCAGTCGGGAAACCTGTCGTGCCAGCTGCATTA
ATGAATCGGCCAACGCGCGGGGAGAGGCGGTTTGCGTATTGGGCGCTCTTCCGCTTCCTCGCTCACTGAC
TCGCTGCGCTCGGTCGTTCGGCTGCGGCGAGCGGTATCAGCTCACTCAAAGGCGGTAATACGGTTATCCA
CAGAATCAGGGGATAACGCAGGAAAGAACATGTGAGCAAAAGGCCAGCAAAAGGCCAGGAACCGTAAAAA
GGCCGCGTTGCTGGCGTTTTTCCATAGGCTCCGCCCCCCTGACGAGCATCACAAAAATCGACGCTCAAGT
CAGAGGTGGCGAAACCCGACAGGACTATAAAGATACCAGGCGTTTCCCCCTGGAAGCTCCCTCGTGCGCT
CTCCTGTTCCGACCCTGCCGCTTACCGGATACCTGTCCGCCTTTCTCCCTTCGGGAAGCGTGGCGCTTTC
TCATAGCTCACGCTGTAGGTATCTCAGTTCGGTGTAGGTCGTTCGCTCCAAGCTGGGCTGTGTGCACGAA
CCCCCCGTTCAGCCCGACCGCTGCGCCTTATCCGGTAACTATCGTCTTGAGTCCAACCCGGTAAGACACG
ACTTATCGCCACTGGCAGCAGCCACTGGTAACAGGATTAGCAGAGCGAGGTATGTAGGCGGTGCTACAGA
GTTCTTGAAGTGGTGGCCTAACTACGGCTACACTAGAAGAACAGTATTTGGTATCTGCGCTCTGCTGAAG
CCAGTTACCTTCGGAAAAAGAGTTGGTAGCTCTTGATCCGGCAAACAAACCACCGCTGGTAGCGGTGGTT
TTTTTGTTTGCAAGCAGCAGATTACGCGCAGAAAAAAAGGATCTCAAGAAGATCCTTTGATCTTTTCTAC
GGGGTCTGACGCTCAGTGGAACGAAAACTCACGTTAAGGGATTTTGGTCATGAGATTATCAAAAAGGATC
TTCACCTAGATCCTTTTAAATTAAAAATGAAGTTTTAAATCAATCTAAAGTATATATGAGTAAACTTGGT
CTGACAGTTACCAATGCTTAATCAGTGAGGCACCTATCTCAGCGATCTGTCTATTTCGTTCATCCATAGT
TGCCTGACTCCCCGTCGTGTAGATAACTACGATACGGGAGGGCTTACCATCTGGCCCCAGTGCTGCAATG
ATACCGCGAGACCCACGCTCACCGGCTCCAGATTTATCAGCAATAAACCAGCCAGCCGGAAGGGCCGAGC
GCAGAAGTGGTCCTGCAACTTTATCCGCCTCCATCCAGTCTATTAATTGTTGCCGGGAAGCTAGAGTAAG
TAGTTCGCCAGTTAATAGTTTGCGCAACGTTGTTGCCATTGCTACAGGCATCGTGGTGTCACGCTCGTCG
TTTGGTATGGCTTCATTCAGCTCCGGTTCCCAACGATCAAGGCGAGTTACATGATCCCCCATGTTGTGCA
AAAAAGCGGTTAGCTCCTTCGGTCCTCCGATCGTTGTCAGAAGTAAGTTGGCCGCAGTGTTATCACTCAT
GGTTATGGCAGCACTGCATAATTCTCTTACTGTCATGCCATCCGTAAGATGCTTTTCTGTGACTGGTGAG
TACTCAACCAAGTCATTCTGAGAATAGTGTATGCGGCGACCGAGTTGCTCTTGCCCGGCGTCAATACGGG
ATAATACCGCGCCACATAGCAGAACTTTAAAAGTGCTCATCATTGGAAAACGTTCTTCGGGGCGAAAACT
CTCAAGGATCTTACCGCTGTTGAGATCCAGTTCGATGTAACCCACTCGTGCACCCAACTGATCTTCAGCA
TCTTTTACTTTCACCAGCGTTTCTGGGTGAGCAAAAACAGGAAGGCAAAATGCCGCAAAAAAGGGAATAA
GGGCGACACGGAAATGTTGAATACTCATACTCTTCCTTTTTCAATATTATTGAAGCATTTATCAGGGTTA
TTGTCTCATGAGCGGATACATATTTGAATGTATTTAGAAAAATAAACAAATAGGGGTTCCGCGCACATTT
CCCCGAAAAGTGCCACCTGACGTC
